Addgene plasmid #147775: pnEA-NpH-HsNot9_19-285-Y203AR205AH208AA248F_V
Purpose: Bacterial Expression of HsNot9_19-285-Y203AR244AH208AA248F
Depositing lab: Elisa Izaurralde. Depositing organization: Max Planck Institute for Developmental Biology. Publication: A DDX6-CNOT1 complex and W-binding pockets in CNOT9 reveal direct links between miRNA target recognition and silencing. Chen Y, Boland A, Kuzuoglu-Ozturk D, Bawankar P, Loh B, Chang CT, Weichenrieder O, Izaurralde E. Mol Cell. 2014 Jun 5;54(5):737-50. doi: 10.1016/j.molcel.2014.03.034. Epub 2014 Apr 24. PubMed 24768540.
Backbone
  Vector backbone: Unknown
  Vector type: Bacterial Expression
Growth in bacteria
  Bacterial resistance: Ampicillin, 100 μg/mL
  Growth temperature: 37°C
  Growth strain: DH5alpha
  Copy number: Low Copy
Gene/Insert
  Gene/Insert name: HsNot9_19-285-Y203AR244AH208AA248F (alt names: RCD1; CT129, RCD1+, CNOT9)
  Species: H. sapiens (human)
  Entrez Gene: CNOT9 (a.k.a. CAF40, CT129, RCD-1, RCD1, RQCD1)
  Cloning method: Unknown
Terms and licenses: Academic/Nonprofit Terms; Industry Terms: Not Available to Industry
Depositor comments: sequence based on NCBI:NM_005444.1. Plasmids from this collection were made available to the research community and donated after the lab closed. Please note that the sequence provided by the depositing laboratory may be theoretical/predicted or based on Sanger sequencing results. There may be discrepancies between sequencing results obtained by Addgene and the depositor sequence. If an Addgene verified sequence is not available, please contact before placing your order to request that our lab fully sequence the plasmid.
How to cite: pnEA-NpH-HsNot9_19-285-Y203AR205AH208AA248F_V was a gift from Elisa Izaurralde (Addgene plasmid # 147775 ; http://n2t.net/addgene:147775 ; RRID:Addgene_147775)
