[The description below was written by a language model from this plasmid's Addgene catalogue record and pLannotate feature annotations shown in this document.]
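Description:
pnEA-NpH-HsNot9_19-285-Y203AR205AH208AA248F_V is a 6,561-nt bacterial expression plasmid for producing a mutated fragment of human CNOT9 (also called RCD1, RQCD1 or CAF40), a component of the CCR4-NOT deadenylase complex. The catalogue lists the backbone as unknown, but the annotated features show a pET-like, pBR322-derived architecture. It has a ColE1/pMB1-type origin accompanied by bom and the rop gene, which fits the recorded low copy number. It also carries an ampicillin resistance cassette (bla with its own promoter) and remnants of the tetracycline resistance gene that appear only as disrupted fragments. A lacI gene with its native promoter supplies the lac repressor.

The expression cassette consists of a T7 promoter followed by a lac operator and the phage T7 gene 10 ribosome binding site, so transcription depends on T7 RNA polymerase and can be induced with IPTG. It ends in a T7 terminator. Upstream of the insert, a short match to a composite His/TEV tag suggests an N-terminal histidine tag, which would agree with the "NpH" in the name, although the record does not define the tag or any cleavage site. The roughly 800-bp CNOT9 coding segment corresponds to residues 19–285. A short downstream hit to a T7 gene 10-derived sequence is probably vector remnant rather than a functional fusion.

The insert carries four substitutions, but the record is inconsistent about one of them. The plasmid name gives R205A, whereas the purpose and insert fields give R244A, alongside Y203A, H208A and A248F. The associated publication concerns tryptophan-binding pockets in CNOT9 and their links to miRNA-mediated silencing, so the construct was presumably used to make recombinant mutant protein for binding or structural studies. The depositor sequence may be theoretical rather than verified.
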