Features (pLannotate 1.2.2; 20 found; start..end, strand, type, name):
    104..208     +  promoter       AmpR promoter: bla
    209..1069    +  CDS            AmpR: β-lactamase; bla; confers resistance to ampicillin, carbenicillin, and related antibiotics
   1240..1828    +  rep_origin     ori: high-copy-number ColE1/pMB1/pBR322/pUC origin of replication
   2014..2156    -  misc_feature   bom: basis of mobility region from pBR322
   2258..2449    -  CDS            rop: Rop protein, which maintains plasmids at low copy number; rop
   2466..2846    +  CDS            YPB1_ECOLX: Protein predicted: Swiss-Prot protein existence level 4. From Escherichia coli.
   3088..3712    -  CDS            TcR (fragment): tetracycline efflux protein; tet; confers resistance to tetracycline
   3727..3748    -  protein_bind   CAP binding site: CAP binding activates transcription in the presence of cAMP. E. coli catabolite activator protein
   3761..4843    -  CDS            lacI: lac repressor; lacI; The lac repressor binds to the lac operator to inhibit transcription in E. coli. This inhibition can be relieved by adding lactose or isopropyl-β-D-thiogalactopyranoside (IPTG).
   4844..4921    -  promoter       lacI promoter: lacI
   4929..5208    -  CDS            TcR (fragment): tetracycline efflux protein; tet; confers resistance to tetracycline
   5230..5248    +  promoter       T7 promoter: promoter for bacteriophage T7 RNA polymerase
   5249..5273    +  protein_bind   lac operator: The lac repressor binds to the lac operator to inhibit transcription in E. coli. This inhibition can be relieved by adding lactose or isopropyl-β-D-thiogalactopyranoside (IPTG). lac repressor encoded by lacI
   5288..5310    +  RBS            RBS: efficient ribosome binding site from bacteriophage T7 gene 10 (Olins and Rangwala, 1989)
   5329..5345    +  CDS            capTEV™ (fragment): composite tag for in vivo biotinylation, TEV protease cleavage, and 6xHis tagging
   5401..6204    +  CDS            CNOT9 (fragment): CNOT9_HUMAN - Also known as RCD1, RQCD1. Experimental evidence at protein level: Swiss-Prot protein existence level 1. Component of the CCR4-NOT complex which is one of the major cellular mRNA deadenylases and is linked to various cellular processes including bulk mRNA degradation, miRNA-mediated repression, translational repression during translational initiation and general transcription regulation. Additional complex functions may be a consequence of its influence on mRNA expression. Involved in down- regulation of MYB- and JUN-dependent transcription. May play a role in cell differentiatio
   6245..6294    +  CDS            SET1 (fragment): solubility-enhancement tag derived from T7 phage gene 10B
   6302..6349    +  terminator     T7 terminator: transcription terminator for bacteriophage T7 RNA polymerase
   6372..6476    -  CDS            TcR (fragment): tetracycline efflux protein; tet; confers resistance to tetracycline
   6524..6552    -  promoter       tet promoter: E. coli promoter for tetracycline efflux protein gene
>Addgene plasmid #147775 | pnEA-NpH-HsNot9_19-285-Y203AR205AH208AA248F_V | depositor full sequence | sequence record 290222 | Full Sequence
TTCTTGAAGACGAAAGGGCCTCGTGATACGCCTATTTTTATAGGTTAATGTCATGATAATAATGGTTTCT
TAGACGTCAGGTGGCACTTTTCGGGGAAATGTGCGCGGAACCCCTATTTGTTTATTTTTCTAAATACATT
CAAATATGTATCCGCTCATGAGACAATAACCCTGATAAATGCTTCAATAATATTGAAAAAGGAAGAGTAT
GAGTATTCAACATTTCCGTGTCGCCCTTATTCCCTTTTTTGCGGCATTTTGCCTTCCTGTTTTTGCTCAC
CCAGAAACGCTGGTGAAAGTAAAAGATGCTGAAGATCAGTTGGGTGCACGAGTGGGTTACATCGAACTGG
ATCTCAACAGCGGTAAGATCCTTGAGAGTTTTCGCCCCGAAGAACGTTTTCCAATGATGAGCACTTTTAA
AGTTCTGCTATGTGGCGCGGTATTATCCCGTGTTGACGCCGGGCAAGAGCAACTCGGTCGCCGCATACAC
TATTCTCAGAATGACTTGGTTGAGTACTCACCAGTCACAGAAAAGCATCTTACGGATGGCATGACAGTAA
GAGAATTATGCAGTGCTGCCATAACCATGAGTGATAACACTGCGGCCAACTTACTTCTGACAACGATCGG
AGGACCGAAGGAGCTAACCGCTTTTTTGCACAACATGGGGGATCATGTAACTCGCCTTGATCGTTGGGAA
CCGGAGCTGAATGAAGCCATACCAAACGACGAGCGTGACACCACGATGCCTGCAGCAATGGCAACAACGT
TGCGCAAACTATTAACTGGCGAACTACTTACTCTAGCTTCCCGGCAACAATTAATAGACTGGATGGAGGC
GGATAAAGTTGCAGGACCACTTCTGCGCTCGGCCCTTCCGGCTGGCTGGTTTATTGCTGATAAATCTGGA
GCCGGTGAGCGTGGGTCTCGCGGTATCATTGCAGCACTGGGGCCAGATGGTAAGCCCTCCCGTATCGTAG
TTATCTACACGACGGGGAGTCAGGCAACTATGGATGAACGAAATAGACAGATCGCTGAGATAGGTGCCTC
ACTGATTAAGCATTGGTAACTGTCAGACCAAGTTTACTCATATATACTTTAGATTGATTTAAAACTTCAT
TTTTAATTTAAAAGGATCTAGGTGAAGATCCTTTTTGATAATCTCATGACCAAAATCCCTTAACGTGAGT
TTTCGTTCCACTGAGCGTCAGACCCCGTAGAAAAGATCAAAGGATCTTCTTGAGATCCTTTTTTTCTGCG
CGTAATCTGCTGCTTGCAAACAAAAAAACCACCGCTACCAGCGGTGGTTTGTTTGCCGGATCAAGAGCTA
CCAACTCTTTTTCCGAAGGTAACTGGCTTCAGCAGAGCGCAGATACCAAATACTGTCCTTCTAGTGTAGC
CGTAGTTAGGCCACCACTTCAAGAACTCTGTAGCACCGCCTACATACCTCGCTCTGCTAATCCTGTTACC
AGTGGCTGCTGCCAGTGGCGATAAGTCGTGTCTTACCGGGTTGGACTCAAGACGATAGTTACCGGATAAG
GCGCAGCGGTCGGGCTGAACGGGGGGTTCGTGCACACAGCCCAGCTTGGAGCGAACGACCTACACCGAAC
TGAGATACCTACAGCGTGAGCTATGAGAAAGCGCCACGCTTCCCGAAGGGAGAAAGGCGGACAGGTATCC
GGTAAGCGGCAGGGTCGGAACAGGAGAGCGCACGAGGGAGCTTCCAGGGGGAAACGCCTGGTATCTTTAT
AGTCCTGTCGGGTTTCGCCACCTCTGACTTGAGCGTCGATTTTTGTGATGCTCGTCAGGGGGGCGGAGCC
TATGGAAAAACGCCAGCAACGCGGCCTTTTTACGGTTCCTGGCCTTTTGCTGGCCTTTTGCTCACATGTT
CTTTCCTGCGTTATCCCCTGATTCTGTGGATAACCGTATTACCGCCTTTGAGTGAGCTGATACCGCTCGC
CGCAGCCGAACGACCGAGCGCAGCGAGTCAGTGAGCGAGGAAGCGGAAGAGCGCCTGATGCGGTATTTTC
TCCTTACGCATCTGTGCGGTATTTCACACCGCATATATGGTGCACTCTCAGTACAATCTGCTCTGATGCC
GCATAGTTAAGCCAGTATACACTCCGCTATCGCTACGTGACTGGGTCATGGCTGCGCCCCGACACCCGCC
AACACCCGCTGACGCGCCCTGACGGGCTTGTCTGCTCCCGGCATCCGCTTACAGACAAGCTGTGACCGTC
TCCGGGAGCTGCATGTGTCAGAGGTTTTCACCGTCATCACCGAAACGCGCGAGGCAGCTGCGGTAAAGCT
CATCAGCGTGGTCGTGAAGCGATTCACAGATGTCTGCCTGTTCATCCGCGTCCAGCTCGTTGAGTTTCTC
CAGAAGCGTTAATGTCTGGCTTCTGATAAAGCGGGCCATGTTAAGGGCGGTTTTTTCCTGTTTGGTCACT
GATGCCTCCGTGTAAGGGGGATTTCTGTTCATGGGGGTAATGATACCGATGAAACGAGAGAGGATGCTCA
CGATACGGGTTACTGATGATGAACATGCCCGGTTACTGGAACGTTGTGAGGGTAAACAACTGGCGGTATG
GATGCGGCGGGACCAGAGAAAAATCACTCAGGGTCAATGCCAGCGCTTCGTTAATACAGATGTAGGTGTT
CCACAGGGTAGCCAGCAGCATCCTGCGATGCAGATCCGGAACATAATGGTGCAGGGCGCTGACTTCCGCG
TTTCCAGACTTTACGAAACACGGAAACCGAAGACCATTCATGTTGTTGCTCAGGTCGCAGACGTTTTGCA
GCAGCAGTCGCTTCACGTTCGCTCGCGTATCGGTGATTCATTCTGCTAACCAGTAAGGCAACCCCGCCAG
CCTAGCCGGGTCCTCAACGACAGGAGCACGATCATGCGCACCCGTGGCCAGGACCCAACGCTGCCCGAGA
TGCGCCGCGTGCGGCTGCTGGAGATGGCGGACGCGATGGATATGTTCTGCCAAGGGTTGGTTTGCGCATT
CACAGTTCTCCGCAAGAATTGATTGGCTCCAATTCTTGGAGTGGTGAATCCGTTAGCGAGGTGCCGCCGG
CTTCCATTCAGGTCGAGGTGGCCCGGCTCCATGCACCGCGACGCAACGCGGGGAGGCAGACAAGGTATAG
GGCGGCGCCTACAATCCATGCCAACCCGTTCCATGTGCTCGCCGAGGCGGCATAAATCGCCGTGACGATC
AGCGGTCCAGTGATCGAAGTTAGGCTGGTAAGAGCCGCGAGCGATCCTTGAAGCTGTCCCTGATGGTCGT
CATCTACCTGCCTGGACAGCATGGCCTGCAACGCGGGCATCCCGATGCCGCCGGAAGCGAGAAGAATCAT
AATGGGGAAGGCCATCCAGCCTCGCGTCGCGAACGCCAGCAAGACGTAGCCCAGCGCGTCGGCCGCCATG
CCGGCGATAATGGCCTGCTTCTCGCCGAAACGTTTGGTGGCGGGACCAGTGACGAAGGCTTGAGCGAGGG
CGTGCAAGATTCCGAATACCGCAAGCGACAGGCCGATCATCGTCGCGCTCCAGCGAAAGCGGTCCTCGCC
GAAAATGACCCAGAGCGCTGCCGGCACCTGTCCTACGAGTTGCATGATAAAGAAGACAGTCATAAGTGCG
GCGACGATAGTCATGCCCCGCGCCCACCGGAAGGAGCTGACTGGGTTGAAGGCTCTCAAGGGCATCGGTC
GAGATCCCGGTGCCTAATGAGTGAGCTAACTTACATTAATTGCGTTGCGCTCACTGCCCGCTTTCCAGTC
GGGAAACCTGTCGTGCCAGCTGCATTAATGAATCGGCCAACGCGCGGGGAGAGGCGGTTTGCGTATTGGG
CGCCAGGGTGGTTTTTCTTTTCACCAGTGAGACGGGCAACAGCTGATTGCCCTTCACCGCCTGGCCCTGA
GAGAGTTGCAGCAAGCGGTCCACGCTGGTTTGCCCCAGCAGGCGAAAATCCTGTTTGATGGTGGTTAACG
GCGGGATATAACATGAGCTGTCTTCGGTATCGTCGTATCCCACTACCGAGATATCCGCACCAACGCGCAG
CCCGGACTCGGTAATGGCGCGCATTGCGCCCAGCGCCATCTGATCGTTGGCAACCAGCATCGCAGTGGGA
ACGATGCCCTCATTCAGCATTTGCATGGTTTGTTGAAAACCGGACATGGCACTCCAGTCGCCTTCCCGTT
CCGCTATCGGCTGAATTTGATTGCGAGTGAGATATTTATGCCAGCCAGCCAGACGCAGACGCGCCGAGAC
AGAACTTAATGGGCCCGCTAACAGCGCGATTTGCTGGTGACCCAATGCGACCAGATGCTCCACGCCCAGT
CGCGTACCGTCTTCATGGGAGAAAATAATACTGTTGATGGGTGTCTGGTCAGAGACATCAAGAAATAACG
CCGGAACATTAGTGCAGGCAGCTTCCACAGCAATGGCATCCTGGTCATCCAGCGGATAGTTAATGATCAG
CCCACTGACGCGTTGCGCGAGAAGATTGTGCACCGCCGCTTTACAGGCTTCGACGCCGCTTCGTTCTACC
ATCGACACCACCACGCTGGCACCCAGTTGATCGGCGCGAGATTTAATCGCCGCGACAATTTGCGACGGCG
CGTGCAGGGCCAGACTGGAGGTGGCAACGCCAATCAGCAACGACTGTTTGCCCGCCAGTTGTTGTGCCAC
GCGGTTGGGAATGTAATTCAGCTCCGCCATCGCCGCTTCCACTTTTTCCCGCGTTTTCGCAGAAACGTGG
CTGGCCTGGTTCACCACGCGGGAAACGGTCTGATAAGAGACACCGGCATACTCTGCGACATCGTATAACG
TTACTGGTTTCACATTCACCACCCTGAATTGACTCTCTTCCGGGCGCTATCATGCCATACCGCGAAAGGT
TTTGCGCCATTCGATGGTGTCCGGGATCTCGACGCTCTCCCTTATGCGACTCCTGCATTAGGAAGCAGCC
CAGTAGTAGGTTGAGGCCGTTGAGCACCGCCGCCGCAAGGAATGGTGCATGCAAGGAGATGGCGCCCAAC
AGTCCCCCGGCCACGGGGCCTGCCACCATACCCACGCCGAAACAAGCGCTCATGAGCCCGAAGTGGCGAG
CCCGATCTTCCCCATCGGTGATGTCGGCGATATAGGCGCCAGCAACCGCACCTGTGGCGCCGGTGATGCC
GGCCACGATGCGTCCGGCGTAGAGGATCGAGATCTCGATCCCGCGAAATTAATACGACTCACTATAGGGG
AATTGTGAGCGGATAACAATTCCCCACTAGTAATAATTTTGTTTAACTTTAAGAAGGAGATATACCATGG
GCAGCAGCCATCATCATCATCATCACAGCAGCGGTACCGGCAGCGGCCTGGAAGTTCTGTTCCAGGGGCC
CCATATGCTCGAGAGAGAAAAGATCTATCAGTGGATCAATGAGCTGTCCAGTCCTGAGACTAGGGAAAAT
GCTTTGCTGGAGCTAAGTAAGAAGCGAGAATCTGTTCCTGACCTTGCACCCATGCTGTGGCATTCATTTG
GTACTATTGCAGCACTTTTACAGGAAATTGTAAATATTTATCCATCTATCAACCCACCCACCTTGACAGC
ACACCAGTCTAACAGAGTTTGCAATGCTCTGGCATTACTGCAATGTGTAGCATCACATCCAGAAACCAGG
TCAGCGTTTCTCGCAGCACACATCCCACTTTTTTTGTACCCCTTTTTGCACACTGTCAGCAAAACACGTC
CCTTTGAGTATCTCCGGCTCACCAGCCTTGGAGTTATTGGGGCCCTGGTGAAAACAGATGAACAAGAAGT
AATCAACTTTTTATTAACAACAGAAATTATCCCTTTATGTTTGCGAATTATGGAATCTGGAAGTGAACTT
TCTAAAACAGTTGCCACATTCATCCTCCAGAAGATCTTGTTAGATGACACTGGTTTGGCTTATATATGTC
AGACGGCAGAGGCATTCTCCGCAGTTGCCATGATCTTGGGTAAGATGGTCCTGCAGCTATCCAAAGAGCC
TTCTGCCCGTCTGCTGAAGCATGTAGTGAGATGTTACCTTCGACTTTCAGATAACCCCAGGGCACGTGAA
TTTCTCAGACAGTGCCTCCCTGACCAGCTGAAAGACACAACCTTCGCCCAGGTGCTAAAAGATGACACCA
CCACGAAACGCTGGCTTGCACAACTGGTGAAGAACCTGCAAGAGTAAGGATCCTAATAGTCTAGAGCTAG
CCCTAGGAGATCCGGCTGCTAACAAAGCCCGAAAGGAAGCTGAGTTGGCTGCTGCCACCGCTGAGCAATA
ACTAGCATAACCCCTTGGGGCCTCTAAACGGGTCTTGAGGGGTTTTTTGCTGAAAGGAGGAACTATATCC
GGATATCCCGCAAGAGGCCCGGCAGTACCGGCATAACCAAGCCTATGCCTACAGCATCCAGGGTGACGGT
GCCGAGGATGACGATGAGCGCATTGTTAGATTTCATACACGGTGCCTGACTGCGTTAGCAATTTAACTGT
GATAAACTACCGCATTAAAGCTTATCGATGATAAGCTGTCAAACATGAGAA
